>Addgene plasmid #40083 | pLMB51 | depositor full sequence | sequence record 53533 | pLMB51 sequence 13893 bps
CCGGACTCTGACTACAACCGTGCGCAAGGCGCATTAGGGAGGATGTATGTATGTAATCGCCTGCGGCATC
GTTGCCGGCTTGGCGGCTGCGGTGGCCCTGTTGGGCTTCACGCCGATGATGGAGGCGCTTGCCGCCGGCG
AACGCCGCAAGGCACTCGCGCAATGGACGCGGACGATGTTCCTGGTGCTGCTGCCTGTCGTGCTGATGTG
CGCGCCCATCGGGTCCAGCATTTACGACGCCGTGCAAGCGGACGCTGGCAAGCCCATCGCTTTCCACAAC
GGCCGGATCACGGTCGTCATGGCCCTGGTCGGCAGCTTGGCCGTTGTCCTGGTCGCGGCTGCGCGTGCGG
TGGTCAACCGCAAGCATGCCAGCTTCTGGTTCGTCGGCTGGGTGATGGCGTCGGTTTTGGCCGGCGGCGT
CGGCGCGATCGCCAGCGCGAAGCAACTGGCGTTCCTCGGCGAACATAGCGGCATGGTGGCCTTCGGCTTC
TTCCGCGACCAGGTGAAGGACATGCACTGCGATGCGGACGTGATCCTGGCCCGGTGGGATGAAAAGGCGA
ACTCGCCGGTGGTCTACCGCTGCCCGAAGGCGTACCTGCTCAACAGGTTCGCATCCGCGCCCTTCGTGCC
CTGGCCGGACTACACCGAGGGGGAAAGCGAGGATCTAGGTAGGGCGCTCGCAGCGGCCCTGCGGGACGCG
AAAAGGTGAGAAAAGCCGGGCACTGCCCGGCTTTATTTTTGCTGCTGCGCGTTCCAGGCCGCCCACACTC
GTTTGACCTGGCTCGGGCTGCATCCGACCAGCTTGGCCGTCTTGGCAATGCTCGATCCGCCGGAGCGAAG
CGTGATGATGCGGTCGTGCATGCCGGCGTCACGTTTGCGGCCGGTGTAGCGGCCGGCGGCCTTCGCCAAC
TGGACACCCTGACGTTGACGCTCGCGCCGATCCTCGTAGTCGTCGCGGGCCATCTGCAAGGCGAGCTTCA
AAAGCATGTCCTGGACGGATTCCAGAACGATTTTCGCCACTCCGTTCGCCTCGGCGGCCAGCTCCGACAG
GTCCACCACGCCAGGCACGGCCAGCTTGGCCCCTTTGGCCCGGATCGACGCAACCAGGCGCTCGGCCTCG
GCCAACGGCAAGCGGCTGATGCGGTCGATCTTCTCCGCAACGACGACTTCACCAGGTTGCAGGTCCGCGA
TCATGCGCAGCAGCTCGGGCCGGTCGGCGCGTGCGCCGGACGCCTTCTCGCGGTAGATGCCGGCGACGTA
GTACCCGGCGGCCCGCGTGGCCGCTACAAGGCTCTCCTGGCGTTCAAGATTCTGCTCGTCCGTACTGGCG
CGCAGGTAGATGCGGGCGACCTTCAACCTTCGTCCCTCCGGTTGTTGCTCTCGCGTCGCCATTTCCACGG
CTCGACGGCGTGCGGATCGGACCAGAGGCCGACGCGCTTGCCTCGCGCCTCCTGTTCGAGCCGCAGCATT
TCAGGGTCGGCCGCGCGGCCGTGGAAGCGATAGGCCCACGCCATGCCCTGGTGAACCATCGCGGCGTTGA
CGTTGCGCGGCTGCGGCGGCCGGCTGGCCAGCTCCATGTTGACCCACACGGTGCCCAGCGTGCGGCCGTA
ACGGTCGGTGTCCTTCTCGTCGACCAGGACGTGCCGGCGGAACACCATGCCGGCCAGCGCCTGGCGCGCA
CGTTCGCCGAAGGCTTGCCGCTTTTCCGGCGCGTCAATGTCCACCAGGCGCACGCGCACCGGCTGCTTGT
CTACCAGCACGTCGATGGTGTCGCCGTCGATGATGCGCACGACCTCGCCGCGCAGCTCGGCCCATGCCGG
CGAGGCAACGACCAGGACGGCCAGCGCGGCAGCGGCGCGCAGCATGGCGTAGCTTCGGCGCTTCATGCGT
GGCCCCATTGCTGATGATCGGGGTACGCCAGGTGCAGCACTGCATCGAAATTGGCCTTGCAGTAGCCGTC
CAGCGCCACCCGCGAGCCGAACGCCGGCGAAAGGTACTCGACCAGGCCGGGCCGGTCGCGGACCTCGCGC
CCCAGGACGTGGATGCGCCGGCCGCGTGTGCCGTCGGGTCCAGGCACGAAGGCCAGCGCCTCGATGTTGA
AGTCGATGGATAGAAGTTGTCGGTAGTGCTTGGCCGCCCTCATCGCGTCCCCCTTGGTCAAATTGGGTAT
ACCCATTTGGGCCTAGTCTAGCCGGCATGGCGCATTACAGCAATACGCAATTTAAATGCGCCTAGCGCAT
TTTCCCGACCTTAATGCGCCTCGCGCTGTAGCCTCACGCCCACATATGTGCTAATGTGGTTACGTGTATT
TTATGGAGGTTATCCAATGAGCCGCCTGACAATCGACATGACGGACCAGCAGCACCAGAGCCTGAAAGCC
CTGGCCGCCTTGCAGGGCAAGACCATTAAGCAATACGCCCTCGAACGTCTGTTCCCCGGTGACGCTGATG
CCGATCAGGCATGGCAGGAACTGAAAACCATGCTGGGGAACCGCATCAACGATGGGCTTGCCGGCAAGGT
GTCCACCAAGAGCGTCGGCGAAATTCTTGATGAAGAACTCAGCGGGGATCGCGCTTGACGGCCTACATCC
TCACGGCTGAGGCCGAAGCCGATCTACGCGGCATCATCCGCTACACGCGCCGGGAGTGGGGCGCGGCGCA
GGTGCGCCGCTATATCGCTAAGCTGGAACAGGGCATAGCCAGGCTTGCCGCCGGCGAAGGCCCGTTTAAG
GACATGAGCGAACTCTTTCCCGCGCTGCGGATGGCCCGCTGCGAACACCACTACGTTTTTTGCCTGCCGC
GTGCGGGCGAACCCGCGTTGGTCGTGGCGATCCTGCATGAGCGCATGGACCTCATGACGCGACTTGCCGA
CAGGCTCAAGGGCTGATTTCAGCCGCTAAAAATCGCGCCACTCACAACGTCCTGATGGCGTACTTACCCA
AAGAACAGCTAGGAGAATCATTTATGCTCAGCACACTTCCACAAGCTCATGCAACTTTCTTGAACCGCAT
CCGCGATGCGGTCGCTTCCGATGTTCGCTTCCGCGCTCTTCTGATCGGCGGCTCTTACGTTCACGGAGGA
CTCGATGAGCACTCCGATTTGGATTTCGACATCGTTGTTGAGGACAACTGCTACGCAGATGTCTTGTCTA
CACGCAAGGATTTTGCCGAGGCACTGCCCGGCTTCCTCAACGCGTTCACCGGCGAACATGTAGGAGAACC
GCGCCTTCTGATCTGCCTATATGGTCCGCCACTGCTACACATCGGGGGATCAGCTTGGCGTAATCATGGT
CATAGCTGTTTCCTGTGTGAAATTGTTATCCGCTCACAATTCCACACAACATACGAGCCGGAAGCATAAA
GTGTAAAGCCTGGGGTGCCTAATGAGTGAGCTAACTCACATTAATTGCGTTGCGCTCACTGCCCGCTTTC
CAGTCGGGAAACCTGTCGTGCCAGCTGCATTAATGAATCGGCCAACGCGCGGGGAGAGGCGGTTTGCGTA
TTGGGCGAATTAATTCTTGAAGACGAAAGGGCCTCGTGATACGCCTATTTTTATAGGTTAATGTCATGAT
AATAATGGTTTCTTAGTCGAATACGGCCAGCCTCGCAGAGCAGGATTCCCGTTGAGCACCGCCAGGTGCG
AATAAGGGACAGTGAAGAAGGAACACCCGCTCGCGGGTGGGCCTACTTCACCTATCCTGCCCGGCTGCCC
GGCTGACGCCGTTGGATACACCAAGGAAAGTCTACACGAACCCTTTGGCAAAATCCTGTATATCGTGCGA
AAAAGGATGGATATACCGAAAAAATCGCTATAATGACCCCGAAGCAGGGTTATAGCAGCGGAAAGCAGTC
GACCACGTCAGGTGGCACTTTTCGGGGAAATGTGCGCGGAACCCCTATTTGTTTATTTTTCTAAATACAT
TCAAATATGTATCCGCTCATGAGACAATAACCCTGATAAATGCTTCAATAATATTGAAAAAGGAAGAGTA
TGAGTATTCAACATTTCCGTGTCGCCCTTATTCCCTTTTTTGCGGCATTTTGCCTTCCTGTTTTTGCTCA
CCCAGAAACGCTGGTGAAAGTAAAAGATGCTGAAGATCAGTTGGGTGCACGAGTGGGTTACATCGAACTG
GATCTCAACAGCGGTAAGATCCTTGAGAGTTTTCGCCCCGAAGAACGTTTTCCAATGATGAGCACTTTTA
AAGTTCTGCTATGTGGCGCGGTATTATCCCGTGTTGACGCCGGGCAAGAGCAACTCGGTCGCCGCATACA
CTATTCTCAGAATGACTTGGTTGAGTACTCACCAGTCACAGAAAAGCATCTTACGGATGGCATGACAGTA
AGAGAATTATGCAGTGCTGCCATAACCATCGCTGATAACACTGCGGCCAACTTACTTCTGACAACGATCG
GAGGACCGAAGGAGCTAACCGCTTTTTTGCACAACATGGGGGATCATGTAACACGCCTTGATCGTTGGGA
ACCGGAGCTGAATGAAGCCATACCAAACGACGAGCGTGACACCACGATGCCTGTAGCAATGGCAACAACG
TTGCGCAAACTATTAACTGGCGAACTACTTACTCTAGCTTCCCGGCAACAATTAATAGACTGGATGGAGG
CGGATAAAGTTGCAGGACCACTTCTGCGCTCGGCCCTTCCGGCTGGCTGGTTTATTGCTGATAAATCTGG
AGCCGGTGAGCGTGGGTCTCGCGGTATCATTGCAGCACTGGGGCCGGATGGTAAGCCCTCCCGTATCGTA
GTTATCTACACGACGGGGAGTCAGGCAACTATGGATGAACGAAATAGACAGATCGCTGAGATAGGTGCCT
CACTGATTAAGCATTGGGTAACTGTCAGACCAAGTTTACTCATATATACTTTAGATTGATTTAAAACTTC
ATTTTTAATTTAAAAGGATCTAGGTGAAGATCCTTTTTGATAATCTCATGACCAAAATCCCTTAACGTGA
GTTTTCGTTCCACTGAGCGTCAGACCCCGTAGAAAAGATCAAAGGATCTTCTTGAGATCCTTTTTTTCTG
CGGGGGATCAGGACCGCTCCCGGAGCGCAACCCACTCACTACAGCAGAGCCATGTAGACAACATCCCCTC
CCCCTTTCCACCGCGTCAGAGCCCCGTAGCGCCCCCTACGGGCTTTTTCATGCCCTGCCCTAGCGTCCAA
GCCTCACGCCGCGCTCGGCCTCTCTGGCGGCCTTCTGGCGCTCCTGCTGCGGCGTCCGCTCGTGGGCCGC
GGCGGGTCCGCGCGCCGGCCTCGTGCGCTGGCGCTCGCGGGCGAGGTCCAAGGCGGCCGTCTTCACGTTC
TGCCTTGCGCAGATGAGATAGATCCGTCAATTCCCTATCGTTTCCACGATCAGCGATCGGCTCGTTGCCC
TGCGCCGCTCCAAAGCCCGCGACGCAGCGCCGGCAGGCAGAGCAAGTAGAGGGCAGCGCCTGCAATCCAT
GCCCACCCGTTCCACGTTGTTATAGAAGCCGCATAGATCGCCGTGAAGAGGAGGGGTCCGACGATCGAGG
TCAGGCTGGTGAGCGCCGCCAGTGAGCCTTGCAGCTGCCCCTGACGTTCCTCATCCACCTGCCTGGACAA
CATTGCTTGCAGCGCCGGCATTCCGATGCCACCCGAAGCAAGCAGGACCATGATCGGGAACGCCATCCAT
CCCCGTGTCGCGAAGGCAAGCAGGATGTAGCCTGTGCCGTCGGCAATCATTCCGAGCATGAGTGCCCGCC
TTTCGCCGAGCCGGGCGGCTACAGGGCCGGTGATCATTGCCTGGGCGAGTGAATGCAGAATGCCAAATGC
GGCAAGCGAAATGCCGATCGTGGTCGCGTCCCAGTGAAAGCGATCCTCGCCGAAAATGACCCAAAGCGCG
GCCGGCACCTGTCCGACAAGTTGCATGATGAAGAAGACCGCCATCAGGGCGGCGACGACGGTCATGCCCC
GGGCCCACCGGAACGAAGCGAGCGGGTTGAGAGCCTCCCGGCGTAACGGCCGGCGTTCGCCTTTGTGCGA
CTCCGGCAAAAGGAAACAGCCCGTCAGGAAATTGAGGCCGTTCAAGGCTGCCGCGGCGAAGAACGGAGCG
TGGGGGGAGAAACCGCCCATCAGCCCACCGAGCACAGGTCCCGCGACCATCCCGAACCCGAAACAGGCGC
TCATGAAGCCGAAGTGCCGCGCGCGCTCATCGCCATCAGTGATATCGGCAATATAAGCGCCGGCTACCGC
CCCAGTCGCCCCGGTGATGCCGGCCACGATCCGCCCGATATAGAGAACCCAAAGGAAAGGCGCTGTCGCC
ATGATGGCGTAGTCGACAGTGGCGCCGGCCAGCGAGACGAGCAAGATTGGCCGCCGCCCGAAACGATCCG
ACAGCGCGCCCAGCACAGGTGCGCAGGCAAATTGCACCAACGCATACAGCGCCAGCAGAATGCCATAGTG
GGCGGTGACGTCGTTCGAGTGAACCAGATCGCGCAGGAGGCCCGGCAGCACCGGCATAATCAGGCCGATG
CCGACAGCGTCGAGCGCGACAGTGCTCAGAATTACGATCAGGGGTATGTTGGGTTTCACGTCTGGCCTCC
GGACCAGCCTCCGCTGGTCCGATTGAACGCGCGGATTCTTTATCACTGATAAGTTGGTGGACATATTATG
TTTATCAGTGATAAAGTGTCAAGCATGACAAAGTTGCAGCCGAATACAGTGATCCGTGCCGCCCTGGACC
TGTTGAACGAGGTCGGCGTAGACGGTCTGACGACACGCAAACTGGCGGAACGGTTGGGGGTTCAGCAGCC
GGCGCTTTACTGGCACTTCAGGAACAAGCGGGCGCTGCTCGACGCACTGGCCGAAGCCATGCTGGCGGAG
AATCATACGCATTCGGTGCCGAGAGCCGACGACGACTGGCGCTCATTTCTGATCGGGAATGCCCGCAGCT
TCAGGCAGGCGCTGCTCGCCTACCGCGATGGCGCGCGCATCCATGCCGGCACGCGACCGGGCGCACCGCA
GATGGAAACGGCCGACGCGCAGCTTCGCTTCCTCTGCGAGGCGGGTTTTTCGGCCGGGGACGCCGTCAAT
GCGCTGATGACAATCAGCTACTTCACTGTTGGGGCCGTGCTTGAGGAGCAGGCCGGCGACAGCGATGCCG
GCGAGCGCGGCGGCACCGTTGAACAGGCTCCGCTCTCGCCGCTGTTGCGGGCCGCGATAGACGCCTTCGA
CGAAGCCGGTCCGGACGCAGCGTTCGAGCAGGGACTCGCGGTGATTGTCGATGGATTGGCGAAAAGGAGG
CTCGTTGTCAGGAACGTTGAAGGACCGAGAAAGGGTGACGATTGATCAGGACCGCTGCCGGAGCGCAACC
CACTCACTACAGCAGAGCCATGTAGACAACATCCCCTCCCCCTTTCCACCGCGTCAGACGCCCGTAGCAG
CCCGCTACGGGCTTTTTCATGCCCTGCCCTAGCGTCCAAGCCTCACGGCCGCGCTCGGCCTCTCTGGCGG
CCTTCTGGCGCTCCTGCTGCGGCGTCCGCTCGTGGGCCGTGGCGCGGGTCCGCGCGCCGGCCTCGTGCGC
CTGGCGCTCGCGGGCGAGGTCCAGGGCGGCCGTCTTCACGTTCTGCCTTGCGCAGATGAGATAGATCGAA
TTGACGGATCTAGCGTGGACTCAAGGCTCTCGCGAATGGCTCGCGTTGGAAACTTTCATTGACACTTGAG
GGGCACCGCAGGGAAATTCTCGTCCTTGCGCAGAACCGGCTATGTCGTGCTGCGACTCGANGCCTGCGCC
CTTGGCTTGTCTCGCCCCTCTCCGCGTCGCTACGGGGCTTCCAGCGCCTTTCCGACGCTCACCGGGCTGG
TTGCCCTCGCCGCTGGGCTGGCGGCCGTCTATGGCCCTGCAAACGCGCCAGAAACGCCGTCGAAGCCGTG
TGCGAGACACCGCGGCCGCCGGCGTTGTGGATACCACGCGGAAAACTTGGCCCTCACTGACAGATGAGGG
GCGGACGTTGACACTTGAGGGGCCGACTCACCCGGCGCGGCGTTGACAGATGAGGGGCAGGCTCGATTTC
GGCCGGCGACGTGGAGCTGGCCAGCCTCGCAAATCGGCGAAAACGCCTGATTTTACGCGAGTTTCCCAGA
CATGATGTGGACAAGCCTGGGGATAAGTGCCCTGCGGTATTGACACTTGAGGGGCGCGACTACTGACAGA
TGAGGGGCGCGATCCTTGACACTTGAGGGGCAGAGTGATGACAGATGAGGGGCGCACCTATTGACATTTG
AGGGGCTGTCCACAGGCAGAAAATCCAGCATTTGCAAGGGTTTCCGCCCGTTTTTCGGCCACCGCTAACC
TGTCTTTTAACCTGCTTTTAAACCAATATTTATAAACCTTGTTTTTAACCAGGGCTGCGCCCTGGCGCGT
GACCGCGCACGCCGAAGGGGGGTGCCCCCCCTTCTCGAACCCTCCCGGCTAACGCGGGCCTCCCATCCCC
CCGGCTGCGCCCTTCGGCCGCGAACGGCCTCACCCCAAAAATGGCAGCGCTGGCAGTCCTTGCCATTGCC
GGGATCGGGGCAGTAACGGGATGGGCGATCAGCCCGAGCGCGACGCCCGGAAGCATTGACGTGCCGCAGG
TGCTGGCATCGACATTCAGCGACCAGGTGCCGGGCAGTGAGGGCGGCGGCCTGGGTGGCGGCCTGCCCTT
CACTTCGGCCGTCGGGGCATTCACGGACTTCATGGCGGGGCGGGCAATTTTTACCTTGGGCATTCTTGGC
ATAGTGGTCGCGGGTGCCGTGCTCGTGTTCGGGGGTGAATTAATTCCCCGGATCGATCCGTCAGCTTCAC
GCTGCCGCAAGCACTCAGGGCGCAAGGGCTGCTAAAGGAAGCGGAACACGTAGAAAGCCAGTCCGCAGAA
ACGGTGCTGACCCCGGATGAATGTCACGTACTGGGCTATCTGGACAAGGGAAAACGCAAGCGCAAACACA
AACGACCTAGCTTGCAGTGGGCTTACATGGCGATAGCTAGACTGGGCGGTTTTATGGCCAGCAAGCGAAC
CGGAATTGCCAGCTGGGGCGCCCTCTGGTAAGGTTGGGAAGCCCTGCAAAGTAAACTGGATGGCTTTCTT
GCCGCCAAGGATCTGATGGCGCAGGGGATCAAGATCGACGGATCGATCCGGGGAATTCCGGGGCAATCCC
GCAAGGAGGGTGAATGAATCGGACGTTTGACCGGAAGGCATACAGGCAAGAACTGATCGACGCGGGGTTT
TCCGCCGAGGATGCCGAAACCATCGCAAGCCGCACCGTCATGCGTGCGCCCCGCGAAACCTTCCAGTCCG
TCGGCTCGATGGTCCAGCAAGCTACGGCCAAGATCGAGCGCGACAGCGTGCAACTGGCTCCCCCTGCCCT
GCCCGCGCCATCGGCCGCCGTGGAGCGTTCGCGTCGTCTCGAACAGGAGGCGGCAGGTTTGGCGAAGTCG
ATGACCATCGACACGCGAGGAACTATGACGACCAAGAAGCGAAAAACCGCCGGCGAGGACCTGGCAAAAC
AGGTCAGCGAGGCCAAGCAGGCCGCGTTGCTGAAACACACGAAGCAGCAGATCAAGGAAATGCAGCTTTC
CTTGTTCGATATTGCGCCGTGGCCGGACACGATGCGAGCGATGCCAAACGACACGGCCCGCTCTGCCCTG
TTCACCACGCGCAACAAGAAAATCCCGCGCGAGGCGCTGCAAAACAAGGTCATTTTCCACGTCAACAAGG
ACGTGAAGATCACCTACACCGGCGTCGAGCTGCGGGCCGACGATGACGAACTGGTGTGGCAGCAGGTGTT
GGAGTACGCGAAGCGCACCCCTATCGGCGAGCCGATCACCTTCACGTTCTACGAGCTTTGCCAGGACCTG
GGCTGGTCGATCAATGGCCGGTATTACACGAAGGCCGAGGAATGCCTGTCGCGCCTACAGGCGACGGCGA
TGGGCTTCACGTCCGACCGCGTTGGGCACCTGGAATCGGTGTCGCTGCTGCACCGCTTCCGCGTCCTGGA
CCGTGGCAAGAAAACGTCCCGTTGCCAGGTCCTGATGCACGAGGAAATCGTCGTGCAGTTTGCTGGCGAC
CACTACACGAAATTCATATGGGAGAAGTACCGCAAGCTGTCGCCGACGGCCCGACGGATGTTCGACTATT
TCAGCTCGCACCGGGAGCCGTACCCGCTCAAGCTGGAAACCTTCCGCCTCATGTGCGGATCGGATTCCAC
CCGCGTGAAGAAGTGGCGCGAGCAGGTCGGCGAAGCCTGCGAAGAGTTGCGAGGCAGCGGCCTGGTGGAA
CACGCCTGGGTCAATGATGACCTGGTGCATTGCAAACGCTAGGGCCTTGTGGGGTCAGTTCCGGCTGGGG
GTTCAGCAGCCACCTGCAGTCATTGTTTGCCTCCCTGCTGCGGTTTTTCACCGAAGTTCATGCCAGTCCA
GCGTTTTTGCAGCAGAAAAGCCGCCGACTTCGGTTTGCGGTCGCGAGTGAAGATCCCTTTCTTGTTACCG
CCAACGCGCAATATGCCTTGCGAGGTCGCAAAATCGGCGAAATTCCATACCTGTTCACCGACGACGGCGC
TGACGCGATCAAAGACGCGGTGATACATATCCAGCCATGCACACTGATACTCTTCACTCCACATGTCGGT
GTACATTGAGTGCAGCCCGGCTAACGTATCCACGCCGTATTCGGTGATGATAATCGGCTGATGCAGTTTC
TCCTGCCAGGCCAGAAGTTCTTTTTCCAGTACCTTCTCTGCCGTTTCCAAATCGCCGCTTTGGACATACC
ATCCGTAATAACGGTTCAGGCACAGCACATCAAAGAGATCGCTGATGGTATCGGTGTGAGCGTCGCAGAA
CATTACATTGACGCAGGTGATCGGACGCGTCGGGTCGAGTTTACGCGTTGCTTCCGCCAGTGGCGCGAAA
TATTCCCGTGCACCTTGCGGACGGGTATCCGGTTCGTTGGCAATACTCCACATCACCACGCTTGGGTGGT
TTTTGTCACGCGCTATCAGCTCTTTAATCGCCTGTAAGTGCGCTTGCTGAGTTTCCCCGTTGACTGCCTC
TTCGCTGTACAGTTCTTTCGGCTTGTTGCCCGCTTCGAAACCAATGCCTAAAGAGAGGTTAAAGCCGACA
GCAGCAGTTTCATCAATCACCACGATGCCATGTTCATCTGCCCAGTCGAGCATCTCTTCAGCGTAAGGGT
AATGCGAGGTACGGTAGGAGTTGGCCCCAATCCAGTCCATTAATGCGTGGTCGTGCACCATCAGCACGTT
ATCGAATCCTTTGCCACGCAAGTCCGCATCTTCATGACGACCAAAGCCAGTAAAGTAGAACGGTTTGTGG
TTAATCAGGAACTGTTCGCCCTTCACTGCCACTGACCGGATGCCGACGCGAAGCGGGTAGATATCACACT
CTGTCTGGCTTTTGGCTGTGACGCACAGTTCATAGAGATAACCTTCACCCGGTTGCCAGAGGTGCGGATT
CACCACTTGCAAAGTCCCGCTAGTGCCTTGTCCAGTTGCAACCACCTGTTGATCCGCATCACGCAGTTCA
ACGCTGACATCACCATTGGCCACCACCTGCCAGTCAACAGACGCGTGGTTACAGTCTTGCGCGACATGCG
TCACCACGGTGATATCGTCCACCCAGGTGTTCGGCGTGGTGTAGAGCATTACGCTGCGATGGATTCCGGC
ATAGTTAAAGAAATCATGGAAGTAAGACTGCTTTTTCTTGCCGTTTTCGTCGGTAATCACCATTCCCGGC
GGGATAGTCTGCCAGTTCAGTTCGTTGTTCACACAAACGGTGATACGTACACTTTTCCCGGCAATAACAT
ACGGCGTGACATCGGCTTCAAATGGCGTATAGCCGCCCTGATGCTCCATCACTTCCTGATTATTGACCCA
CACTTTGCCGTAATGAGTGACCGCATCGAAACGCAGCACGATACGCTGGCCTGCCCAACCTTTCGGTATA
AAGACTTCGCGCTGATACCAGACGTTGCCCGCATAATTACGAATATCTGCATCGGCGAACTGATCGTTAA
AACTGCCTGGCACAGCAATTGCCCGGCTTTCTTGTAACGCGCTTTCCCACCAACGCTGATCAATTCCACA
GTTTTCGCGATCCAGACTGAATGCCCACAGGCCGTCGAGTTTTTTGATTTCACGGGTTGGGGTTTCTACA
GGACGGACCATGATTACCTCAGTCTAGAGCTCGAGAAGCTTGGATCCATGGTACCCTACATGTCGTTACC
CTCTTTGGTTATGTCGCCCCGCTTTTTGCGGGGTCGCGCCGTACATTGAATGACGGTCTTTGCTTGCTGA
ATAGAAATAGGCCCACGCTTCGGATTGCCTTATATCCAGATAGGAAGTTAGATGAGTCCAGTTGGGCGAG
GTGAACAATGGCGGGCTCGACCGTCTCCGAAACGATCTTTTTCCTTGACCGGGCCAGCCAAACGGGCCTG
CAGGCGCAGATCCGCGAAACGATCGTTTCGGCCGTATTGTCGGGCCGCCTGGCGCCGGGCGCCCAATTGC
CCTCCAGCCGCAAGCTTGCGGCCTATCTGAATATTTCGCGGATCACCGTAACGCTCGCCTATCAGGAACT
CGCTTCCCAGGGCTATGTGGAGGCGGCGAACCGGAGCGGCTACCGTGTGGCCGGCAAGCCCCCAACGACA
GCCATCGCGATGCAGGCCGCCCATGCTGCGGCCGATGCCATCGACTGGTCGGCCAAGTTGCGCTCGACCT
TCATCGTGGCCAAGCAGATGCGTAAGCCCCTCGACTGGCGAACCTACCCTTATCCGTTCCTATACGGTCA
GATGGACCCGTCGCTGTTCGACCTCACGGCCTGGCGCGACTGCGCGCGACGGGCGCTGGCGCGCGAGGAT
TTCGAGCTGATGGCGGGCGACTTCGCGGCGGCGGACGACATCCAGCTTGTCAACTATATCTGCTCGCGCA
CATTGCCGGGCCGCGGCATCCGCGCGAACCCCGACGAGATCCTGGTGACGGTGGGCGCGCAGAACGCCCT
CTGGATCGTCATCCAGCTCCTGTTGCGTCAGGGCGCCCATGCGGTCTGCGAGAACCCCTGCCATCCCGAC
ATGAGTGCATCGCTTCGCTTGAGCGGCGCCGGGATCACCTTCGTCGACGTGGACAAGGACGGCCTGCCGC
CCGCCGCGCTTCCAGAAGAGGTCGATGCCGTGTTCGTCACGCCCAGCCATCATTCGCCGACCGGCGCGAC
GATGCCGATCGAACGGCGGGCGGCCTTGCTCGAGGCGGCCGCCTCCAAGGACTTCATAATCGTCGAGGAC
GATTACGAGTTCGAGATGAGCTTTCTGGCGCCCCCCTCCCCGGCCCTCAAGGCCTTCGACCGCTGCGGCC
GGGTCTTCTACATCGGCAGTTTCTCCAAGTCGTTGTTTCCCGGCCTGCGTCTCGGCTATCTGGTGGCGCC
GGCTGCCGTGATCCGGGAGGCGCGGGCACTACGGGCCTTGATGTTGCGGCATCCGCCGGGGCACCTCCAG
AGAACGGCCGCCTATTTCCTGGCGCTCGGACACTATGATGCCGTGCTGCACCGCATGCGCGAGGAGTATC
ATCGCCGCCACATCATCATGGACGCTGCCCTCCGGGATGCCGGATTGGAGATCGCCGGATCTGCGGCTTT
CGGCGGCACGTCCTTCTGGATCGAGGGGCCGGAAGGTCTCGATGCGGACTTGCTGATGAACGCTTTGCGA
AAGGACGGCGTGCTGATCGAATCCGGGTCGCCCTTCTTCCCGAAGGACGACGGCCCATGCCGCTTCTTCC
GCATGGGCTACTCGTCGATCGCGCGCAACCGCATAGCCGACGGCGTGGCCCTGACTGCGGCGCGGATCGC
GGAGCGGGGTTAGAATGAGCCTTGCAGAGGTAC
Features (pLannotate 1.2.2; 19 found; start..end, strand, type, name):
    736..1392    -  CDS            parA: PARA4_ECOLX - Protein inferred from homology: Swiss-Prot protein existence level 3. Involved in plasmid partition. From Escherichia coli.
   1356..2198    -  CDS            parB: PARB4_ECOLX - Protein predicted: Swiss-Prot protein existence level 4. Involved in plasmid partition. From Escherichia coli.
   2327..2575    +  CDS            parD: PARD_ECOLX - Experimental evidence at protein level: Swiss-Prot protein existence level 1. Antitoxin component of a type II toxin-antitoxin (TA) system involved in plasmid partition. Inhibits the anti-DNA gyrase activity of toxin ParE; reverses and restores gyrase catalytic activity in vitro. The parDE operon alone is capable of stabilizing an RK2-derived minireplicon under defined growth conditions in several different Gram- negative bacteria. It does so by the post-segregational killing (PSK) of plasmid-free cells, also referred to as a plasmid addiction system. Binds its own promoter, autor
   2575..2883    +  CDS            parE: PARE_ECOLX - Experimental evidence at protein level: Swiss-Prot protein existence level 1. Toxin component of a type II toxin-antitoxin (TA) system involved in plasmid partition. Acts by inhibiting DNA gyrase, converting supercoiled plasmid DNA into a singly cleaved linear form in an ATP-dependent fashion. To do so it probably interacts with one of the gyrase subunits. Gyrase inhibition is prevented by antitoxin ParD, and is reversed in vitro by incubation with ParD. In cells that have lost the plasmid filamentation and growth inhibition occur; this is suppressed when ParD is supplied in trans
   3311..3333    -  protein_bind   lac operator (fragment): The lac repressor binds to the lac operator to inhibit transcription in E. coli. This inhibition can be relieved by adding lactose or isopropyl-β-D-thiogalactopyranoside (IPTG). lac repressor encoded by lacI
   3337..3367    -  promoter       lac promoter: promoter for the E. coli lac operon
   3382..3403    -  protein_bind   CAP binding site: CAP binding activates transcription in the presence of cAMP. E. coli catabolite activator protein
   3416..3507    -  CDS            lacI (fragment): lac repressor; lacI; The lac repressor binds to the lac operator to inhibit transcription in E. coli. This inhibition can be relieved by adding lactose or isopropyl-β-D-thiogalactopyranoside (IPTG).
   3594..3702    -  oriT           oriT: incP origin of transfer
   3885..3989    +  promoter       AmpR promoter: bla
   3990..4847    +  CDS            AmpR: β-lactamase; bla; confers resistance to ampicillin, carbenicillin, and related antibiotics
   5007..5042    +  rep_origin     CloDF13 ori (fragment): Plasmids containing the CloDF13 (CDF) origin of replication can be propagated in E. coli cells that contain additional plasmids with compatible origins.
   5370..6569    -  CDS            TcR: tetracycline efflux protein; tetA; confers resistance to tetracycline
   6675..7325    +  CDS            TetR: tetracycline resistance regulatory protein; tetR
   7814..8517    +  rep_origin     oriV: incP origin of replication
   8511..8789    +  CDS            klaC (fragment): KLAC_ECOLX - Also known as telB. Protein predicted: Swiss-Prot protein existence level 4. Belongs to the kla operon, which is associated with cryptic tellurite resistance, and IncW plasmid fertility inhibition. From Escherichia coli.
   8813..9136    +  CDS            tnpA (fragment): TN5P_ECOLX - Also known as tnp. Experimental evidence at protein level: Swiss-Prot protein existence level 1. Mediates transposition of transposon Tn5 by a 'cut and paste' mechanism. First, the monomeric transposase binds the 19 bp inverted DNA repeats flanking the transposon. Then, dimerization of the DNA- bound transposase creates a synaptic DNA complex. After nicking of the first DNA strand, excision of the transposon proceeds through a series of intermediates. The transposase then mediates the insertion of the transposon at a new site by strand transfer. The activity of the wild- type tran
   9184..10332   +  CDS            trfA: trans-acting replication protein that binds to and activates oriV
  10380..12185   -  CDS            GUS: β-glucuronidase; uidA (or gusA) from E. coli
