[The description below was written by a language model from this plasmid's Addgene catalogue record and pLannotate feature annotations shown in this document.]
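Description:
pLMB51 is a large (about 13.9 kb), low-copy, broad-host-range bacterial expression vector built on an RP4 (IncP) backbone and intended for regulated gene expression in alphaproteobacteria such as rhizobia. Replication depends on the IncP oriV together with the trans-acting initiator trfA, both annotated in the sequence, and an IncP oriT allows the plasmid to be mobilised by conjugation from E. coli into other Gram-negative hosts when transfer functions are supplied. Stable inheritance without continuous selection, which is useful for environmental or in planta work, is supported by the RK2/RP4 par region: parA and parB plus the parDE toxin-antitoxin pair, which kills cells that lose the plasmid. The recorded selection is tetracycline, matching the annotated tetA efflux gene and its regulator tetR. The feature table also shows an ampicillin resistance gene with its promoter, although the catalogue entry does not list ampicillin as a selection. Lac promoter/operator, lacI, klaC, Tn5 transposase and CloDF13 origin fragments appear to be remnants of earlier vector construction.

The payload consists of three parts: the Sinorhizobium meliloti tau promoter (157 bp), the S. meliloti regulator gene tauR, and the E. coli gusA reporter encoding β-glucuronidase. Only gusA is picked up by the automated annotation; tauR and the tau promoter are listed in the catalogue but not annotated, and presumably lie in the unannotated region beyond gusA. The tau system responds to taurine, so tauR would render expression from the tau promoter inducible, with GUS activity as the readout. A multiple-cloning site noted by the depositor allows genes of interest to be placed under this control.
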