Addgene plasmid #40083: pLMB51
Depositing lab: Philip Poole. Depositing organization: John Innes Centre. Publication: Regulatable vectors for environmental gene expression in alphaproteobacteria. Tett AJ, Rudder SJ, Bourdes A, Karunakaran R, Poole PS. Appl Environ Microbiol. 2012 Oct;78(19):7137-40. Epub 2012 Jul 20. 10.1128/AEM.01188-12 PubMed 22820336.
Backbone
  Vector backbone: RP4
  Total vector size (bp): 13893
  Vector type: Bacterial Expression
Growth in bacteria
  Bacterial resistance: Tetracycline, 10 μg/mL
  Growth temperature: 37°C
  Growth strain: DH5alpha
  Copy number: Low Copy
Gene/Insert 1
  Gene/Insert name: gusA
  Species: E. coli
  Insert size (bp): 1812
Gene/Insert 2
  Gene/Insert name: tauR
  Species: Sinorhizobium meliloti
  Insert size (bp): 1473
Gene/Insert 3
  Gene/Insert name: tau promoter
  Species: Sinorhizobium meliloti
  Insert size (bp): 157
Terms and licenses: Academic/Nonprofit Terms; Industry Terms: Not Available to Industry
Depositor comments: GenBank accession number JQ895026 Multiple-cloning site (MCS) of pLMB51: GATTACCTCA GTCTAGAGCT CGAGAAGCTT GGATCCATGG TACCCTACA
How to cite: pLMB51 was a gift from Philip Poole (Addgene plasmid # 40083 ; http://n2t.net/addgene:40083 ; RRID:Addgene_40083)
