>Addgene plasmid #40083 | pLMB51 | addgene partial sequence | sequence record 55105 | EgusA-R 5'-gacccacactttgccgtaat-3'
TACGCTGGCCTGCCCAACCTTTCGGTATAAAGACTTCGCGCTGATACCAGACGTTGCCCGCATAATTACG
AATATCTGCATCGGCGAACTGATCGTTAAAACTGCCTGGCACAGCAATTGCCCGGCTTTCTTGTAACGCG
CTTTCCCACCAACGCTGATCAATTCCACAGTTTTCGCGATCCANACTGAATGCCCACAGGCCGTCNAGTT
TTTTGATTTCACGGGTTGGGGTTTCTACAGGACGGACCATGATTACCTCAGTCTAGAGCTCGAGAAGCTT
GNATCCATGGTACCCTACATGTCGTTACCCTCTTTGGTTATGTCGCCCCGCTTTTTGCGGGGTCGCGCCG
TACATTGAATGACNGTCTTTGCTTGCTGAATAGAAATAGGCCCACGCTTCGGATTGCCTTATATCCAGAT
AGGAAGTTAGATGAGTCCAGTTGGGCGAGGTGAACAATGGCGGGCTCGACCGTCTCCGAAACGATCTTTT
TCCTTGACCGGGCCAGCCAAACGGGCCTGCAGGCGCAGATCCGCGAAACGATCGTTTCGGCCGTATTGNC
GGGCCGCCTGGNGCCGGGCGCCCAATTGCCCTCCAGCCGCAAGCTTGCGGCCTATCTGA
